Addgene plasmid #168461: pLP-PIGA (pLP140)
Purpose: (Empty Backbone) Big-IN Landing Pad plasmid encoding pEF1a-driven mScarlet-P2A-CreERT2-P2A-PuorR-P2A-hmPIGA expression cassette flanked by heterotypic LoxM/LoxP sites and BsaI homology arms cloning sites.
Depositing lab: Jef Boeke & Matthew Maurano. Depositing organization: NYU Grossman School of Medicine. Publication: A versatile platform for locus-scale genome rewriting and verification. Brosh R, Laurent JM, Ordonez R, Huang E, Hogan MS, Hitchcock AM, Mitchell LA, Pinglay S, Cadley JA, Luther RD, Truong DM, Boeke JD, Maurano MT. Proc Natl Acad Sci U S A. 2021 Mar 9;118(10). pii: 2023952118. doi: 10.1073/pnas.2023952118. PubMed 33649239.
Backbone
  Vector backbone: custom
  Backbone manufacturer: Maurano and Boeke labs, The Center for Synthetic Regulatory Genomics, NYU Langone Health
  Vector type: Mammalian Expression, Mouse Targeting, Cre/Lox, Synthetic Biology ; Recombinase-mediated cassette exchange (RMCE) Landing Pad
  Promoter: EF1a
  Selectable markers: Puromycin ; hmPIGA
Growth in bacteria
  Bacterial resistance: Ampicillin, 100 μg/mL
  Growth temperature: 37°C
  Growth strain: DH5alpha
  Copy number: High Copy
Gene/Insert
  Cloning method: Restriction Enzyme
Terms and licenses: Academic/Nonprofit Terms; Industry Terms: Not Available to Industry
How to cite: pLP-PIGA (pLP140) was a gift from Jef Boeke & Matthew Maurano (Addgene plasmid # 168461 ; http://n2t.net/addgene:168461 ; RRID:Addgene_168461)
