[The description below was written by a language model from this plasmid's Addgene catalogue record and the feature table of its GenBank file; any pLannotate feature table in this document was generated separately and was not available to it.]
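Description:
pLP-PIGA (pLP140) is an 8.6 kb circular landing-pad plasmid from the Big-IN genome-rewriting platform. It is built on a custom backbone and catalogued as an empty backbone for mammalian expression, mouse targeting and recombinase-mediated cassette exchange (RMCE). It is propagated in E. coli as a high-copy plasmid under ampicillin selection. The available portion of the feature table is truncated and does not show the bacterial origin, the resistance gene or the 3' end of the cassette, so those parts are known only from the catalogue fields.

The payload is a single polycistronic cassette driven by the human EF-1-alpha promoter, including its intron A. The open reading frames are linked by recoded P2A self-cleaving peptides and encode four products. mScarlet is a red fluorescent reporter. CreERT2 is Cre fused to the mutated oestrogen receptor ligand-binding domain, which makes recombinase activity tamoxifen-dependent. The puromycin resistance gene provides positive selection, and hmPIGA is listed as a second selectable marker. Several coding sequences were recoded to remove restriction sites. The cassette is flanked by heterotypic loxM and loxP sites; the loxM site is annotated with a lox2272-type core. These sites cannot recombine with each other, so Cre swaps the landing pad for an incoming payload carrying the matching sites instead of excising it.

BsaI cloning sites outside the lox sites accept locus-specific homology arms, which direct integration of the landing pad at a chosen genomic position. After integration, the markers allow enrichment of landing-pad cells, and loss of the cassette's markers should accompany exchange for large DNA payloads. The record does not detail the selection scheme itself.
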