LOCUS       Exported 8636 bp DNA circular SYN 09-FEB-2022
DEFINITION  .
ACCESSION   .
VERSION     .
KEYWORDS    .
SOURCE      synthetic DNA construct
  ORGANISM  recombinant plasmid
REFERENCE   1 (bases 1 to 8636)
  AUTHORS   NYU School of Medicine
  TITLE     Direct Submission
  JOURNAL   Exported Feb 9, 2022 from SnapGene 6.0.2 https://www.snapgene.com
FEATURES             Location/Qualifiers
     source          1..8636
                     /mol_type="other DNA"
                     /organism="recombinant plasmid"
     primer_bind     complement(1..47)
                     /label=oSP218
                     /note="color: black; sequence:
                     agtggatcccccgggctgcaggaattataacttcgtataatgtatgctatacgaagtta
                     t"
     protein_bind    1..34
                     /label=loxM
                     /bound_moiety="Cre recombinase"
                     /note="Cre-mediated recombination occurs in the 8-bp core
                     sequence (GGATACTT). lox2272 sites are compatible with each
                     other, but incompatible with loxP or loxN sites."
                     /note="color: #00ff00; direction: RIGHT"
     primer_bind     complement(1..33)
                     /label=oJML0079 LandingPadPITCh-5b_Rev
                     /note="color: black; sequence:
                     TAACTTCGTATAAAGTATCCTATACGAAGTTATACGCG"
     primer_bind     1..31
                     /label=oSP55_EF1_Alpha_For_ins_413
                     /note="color: black; sequence:
                     cggtatcgataagcttgatatcgACGCGTataacttcgtataggatactttatacgaag
                     t"
     primer_bind     1..23
                     /label=oSP282_InsLoxP
                     /note="color: black; sequence:
                     ataacttcgtatagcatacattatacgaagttatTTataacttcgtataggatacttta
                     "
     primer_bind     2..39
                     /label=oJML0079 LandingPadPITCh-5b_Rev
                     /note="color: black; sequence:
                     TAACTTCGTATAAAGTATCCTATACGAAGTTATACGCG"
     primer_bind     complement(4..47)
                     /label=oSP60_Cre_Rev_ins_413
                     /note="color: black; sequence:
                     tagtggatcccccgggctgcaggACGCGTataacttcgtataatgtatgctatacgaag
                     t"
     primer_bind     complement(4..39)
                     /label=oSP55_EF1_Alpha_For_ins_413
                     /note="color: black; sequence:
                     cggtatcgataagcttgatatcgACGCGTataacttcgtataggatactttatacgaag
                     t"
     primer_bind     complement(5..34)
                     /label=oJML0019 PIGALandingPad-1_Rev
                     /note="color: black; sequence:
                     TCCACACCCTAACTGACACACATTCCACAGATAACTTCGTATAAAGTATCCTATACGAA
                     G"
     primer_bind     6..42
                     /label=oJML0082 LandingPadPITCh-3b_For
                     /note="color: black; sequence:
                     TTCGTATAGCATACATTATACGAAGTTATACGCGCCT"
     primer_bind     complement(9..35)
                     /label=oJML0253 Lvec-HTRA1-UL150-41homol_Rev
                     /note="color: black; sequence:
                     ATCCATTCTGCAGCTCATGCATCAAAGAGTAATTATAACTTCGTATAAAGTATCCTATA
                     C"
     primer_bind     complement(9..34)
                     /label=oJML0223 Lvec-HTRA1-LIMS1homol_Rev
                     /note="color: black; sequence:
                     GTTGTGCTGACAGTCATAGCTAGATAGTCCAATCATAACTTCGTATAAAGTATCCTATA
                     C"
     primer_bind     complement(9..34)
                     /label=oJML0239 Lvec-HTRA1-LIMS3homology_Rev
                     /note="color: black; sequence:
                     CTAATTTTCTACGATGGAGGCAATAAACAGACTCATAACTTCGTATAAAGTATCCTATA
                     C"
     primer_bind     complement(9..34)
                     /label=oJML0250 Lvec-HTRA1-UL300-1homol_Rev
                     /note="color: black; sequence:
                     CCAAGGCTGCCAAGTGGCAGAGCCCAGATGTGAAATAACTTCGTATAAAGTATCCTATA
                     C"
     primer_bind     complement(9..34)
                     /label=oJML0251 Lvec-HTRA1-UL250-14homol_Rev
                     /note="color: black; sequence:
                     TGGATTCCATCACCAGGGAGCTCAAGGTTCCAGAATAACTTCGTATAAAGTATCCTATA
                     C"
     primer_bind     complement(9..34)
                     /label=oJML0252 Lvec-HTRA1-UL200-28homol_Rev
                     /note="color: black; sequence:
                     ACCATGCCCGGCTGAGTTTTATATCTTTTGTAGAATAACTTCGTATAAAGTATCCTATA
                     C"
     primer_bind     complement(9..34)
                     /label=oJML0254 Lvec-HTRA1-UL100-54homol_Rev
                     /note="color: black; sequence:
                     GTACTCTTGATATCCTGTTGATGTGGTGGTCACAATAACTTCGTATAAAGTATCCTATA
                     C"
     primer_bind     complement(9..34)
                     /label=oJML0255 Lvec-HTRA1-UL50-68homol_Rev
                     /note="color: black; sequence:
                     GAATGGGAAGGAGAATCAATTTTCACTACTTACCATAACTTCGTATAAAGTATCCTATA
                     C"
     primer_bind     complement(12..78)
                     /label=oSP89_correcting_CEGS_Frag1_Rev
                     /note="color: black; sequence:
                     CTGACGGGCACCGGAGCCataacttcgtataaagtatccta"
     primer_bind     complement(36..55)
                     /label=oRB_075
                     /note="color: black; sequence: ttacgtctgctgcaggcgcg"
     primer_bind     57..80
                     /label=oJML0145 EF1aProm-BsmBI_For
                     /note="color: black; sequence:
                     GTGGTGCGTCTCTTCGGGGCTCCGGTGCCCGTCAGTG"
     primer_bind     60..90
                     /label=oSP257_DeletionofloxM
                     /note="color: black; sequence:
                     aggtcgacggtatcgataagcttgatatcgGGCTCCGGTGCCCGTCAGTGGGCAGAGCG
                     C"
     primer_bind     60..78
                     /label=oLM1204.PL2.F4
                     /note="color: black; sequence:
                     CCCACCTTCTGGTCGATTGGGCTGGCGGGCTCCGGTGCCCGTCAG"
     promoter        61..1239
                     /standard_name="EF-1-alpha promoter"
                     /label=EF-1-alpha promoter
                     /note="Human EEF1A1 promoter"
                     /note="color: #ffffff; direction: RIGHT"
     primer_bind     61..80
                     /label=oLM1273.marker.R
                     /note="color: black; sequence: GGCTCCGGTGCCCGTCAGTG"
     primer_bind     61..80
                     /label=RB_065_GG
                     /note="color: black; sequence:
                     ATGCGGTCTCGCAGTGGCTCCGGTGCCCGTCAGTG"
     primer_bind     61..79
                     /label=oLM878.dl5.F
                     /note="color: black; sequence:
                     ATGGGGATTCTCGGGACCCCTCCTCTTCCTGGCTCCGGTGCCCGTCAGT"
     primer_bind     61..78
                     /label=oJML0049 HPRT1-PIGALPinsertionA_For
                     /note="color: black; sequence:
                     CATGAGTACCCAGAGTGGCTTCGGCTCCGGTGCCCGTCAG"
     primer_bind     complement(90..107)
                     /label=oJML0189 LP5confirm_Rev
                     /note="color: black; sequence: GGGACTGTGGGCGATGTG"
     primer_bind     complement(99..117)
                     /label=oJML0236 LP-confirm5b_Rev
                     /note="color: black; sequence: CAACTTCTCGGGGACTGTG"
     primer_bind     complement(165..188)
                     /label=oSP66_CEGS_MMEJ_Jnctn1R
                     /note="color: black; sequence: ACGACATCACTTTCCCAGTTTACC"
     primer_bind     complement(227..250)
                     /label=oSP163_EF1Alpha_Rev_alt
                     /note="color: black; sequence: CGGCGACTACTGCACTTATATACG"
     primer_bind     complement(239..260)
                     /label=oLM1281.RgBlock.F
                     /note="color: black; sequence: AGAACGTTCACGGCGACTACTG"
     primer_bind     complement(290..310)
                     /label=oSP351_EF1alpha_250bp_NheI_R
                     /note="color: black; sequence: GCTAGCaaccacacacggcacttacct"
     intron          292..1230
                     /standard_name="EF-1-alpha intron A"
                     /label=EF-1-alpha intron A
                     /note="color: #------"
     primer_bind     complement(294..312)
                     /label=oSP290_250bp2loxStuffer_EF1alpha_R
                     /note="color: black; sequence:
                     ctcgagataacttcgtataaagtatcctatacgaagttatCggaaccacacacggcact
                     t"
     primer_bind     complement(421..480)
                     /label=oSP91_correcting_CEGS_Frag2_Rev
                     /note="color: black; sequence:
                     CCAGGCCTCAACTCAAGCACGAGGCGAAGGGGCTCCTTAAGCGCAAGGCCTCGAACTCT
                     C"
     primer_bind     complement(535..560)
                     /label=oSP352_Ef1alpha_500bp_NheI_R
                     /note="color: black; sequence:
                     GCTAGCatggctagagacttatcgaaagcagc"
     primer_bind     complement(535..560)
                     /label=oSP291_500bp2loxStuffer_EF1alpha_R
                     /note="color: black; sequence:
                     taacttcgtataaagtatcctatacgaagttatCatggctagagacttatcgaaagcag
                     c"
     primer_bind     complement(608..627)
                     /label=DT1084R
                     /note="color: black; sequence: TTGGCCCGCATTTACAAGAC"
     primer_bind     735..754
                     /label=DT1043F
                     /note="color: black; sequence: AATCGGACGGGGGTAGTCTC"
     primer_bind     836..854
                     /label=oLM787.FAP.3.2-4.F
                     /note="color: black; sequence: CACCAGTTGCGTGAGCGGA"
     primer_bind     840..859
                     /label=oRB_122_pEF1a-qPCR-F
                     /note="color: black; sequence: AGTTGCGTGAGCGGAAAGAT"
     primer_bind     936..957
                     /label=oLM770.FAP4.F
                     /note="color: black; sequence: CACACAAAGGAAAAGGGCCTTT"
     primer_bind     complement(969..988)
                     /label=oRB_123_pEF1a-qPCR-R
                     /note="color: black; sequence: TGGAGTCACATGAAGCGACG"
     primer_bind     complement(1039..1062)
                     /label=oSP353_Ef1alpha_1000bp_NheI_R
                     /note="color: black; sequence:
                     GCTAGCccccaacctaaagacgacgtact"
     primer_bind     complement(1039..1062)
                     /label=oSP292_1000bp2loxStuffer_EF1alpha_R
                     /note="color: black; sequence:
                     agataacttcgtataaagtatcctatacgaagttatCccccaacctaaagacgacgtac
                     t"
     primer_bind     complement(1063..1085)
                     /label=oLM788.FAP.3.2-4.R
                     /note="color: black; sequence: AACTCCATCGCATAAAACCCCTC"
     primer_bind     1094..1117
                     /label=oSP67_CEGS_MMEJ_Jnctn2F
                     /note="color: black; sequence: ctgagtgggtggagactgaagtta"
     primer_bind     1192..1211
                     /label=pEF1a-SeqF2
                     /note="color: black; sequence: CCTCAGACAGTGGTTCAAAG"
     primer_bind     complement(1215..1239)
                     /label=oJML0257 EF1aProm_Rev
                     /note="color: black; sequence: TCACGACACCTGAAATGGAAGAAAA"
     primer_bind     1217..1269
                     /label=oJML0246 mScarlet-EF1alphahomol_F
                     /note="color: black; sequence:
                     TTCTTCCATTTCAGGTGTCGTGAATGGTGAGCAAGGGCGAGGC"
     primer_bind     complement(1219..1268)
                     /label=oJML0243 EF1aProm-mMaroonhomol-Rev
                     /note="color: black; sequence:
                     CTCCTCGCCCTTGCTCACCATTCACGACACCTGAAATGGAAG"
     primer_bind     complement(1219..1244)
                     /label=oJML0146 EF1aProm-BsmBI_Rev
                     /note="color: black; sequence:
                     CACCACCGTCTCGGCTCTCACGACACCTGAAATGGAAG"
     primer_bind     complement(1230..1253)
                     /label=oLM1241.LP-LM.R1
                     /note="color: black; sequence:
                     atgacgttctcagtgctatccatccatgggctctcacgacacc"
     primer_bind     1247..1268
                     /label=oSP210_mCherry_Ded1_F
                     /note="color: black; sequence:
                     CTGGGGTAACAGCGGTGGTTCAAACAACTCTTCTTGGTGGATGGTGAGCAAGGGCGAGG
                     "
     primer_bind     1249..1268
                     /label=oLM952.750.gfp.3.F
                     /note="color: black; sequence:
                     cctgcatccatctagatctcgatggtgagcaagggcgagg"
     CDS             1250..1945
                     /codon_start=1
                     /product="https://www.fpbase.org/protein/mscarlet/Recoded
                     to eliminate ScaI site "
                     /label=mScarlet
                     /note="color: #ff0000"
                     /translation="MVSKGEAVIKEFMRFKVHMEGSMNGHEFEIEGEGEGRPYEGTQTA
                     KLKVTKGGPLPFSWDILSPQFMYGSRAFTKHPADIPDYYKQSFPEGFKWERVMNFEDGG
                     AVTVTQDTSLEDGTLIYKVKLRGTNFPPDGPVMQKKTMGWEASTERLYPEDGVLKGDIK
                     MALRLKDGGRYLADFKTTYKAKKPVQMPGAYNVDRKLDITSHNEDYTVVEQYERSEGRH
                     STGGMDELYK"
     primer_bind     1250..1268
                     /label=oSP198_mCherry_Pab1_F
                     /note="color: black; sequence:
                     GTCTTTCAAAAAGGAGCAAGAACAACAAACTGAGCAAGCTATGGTGAGCAAGGGCGAGG
                     "
     primer_bind     complement(1250..1268)
                     /label=GFP-SeqR1
                     /note="color: black; sequence: TCCTCGCCCTTGCTCACCAT"
     primer_bind     complement(1654..1683)
                     /label=oJML0248 midmScarlet-noBbsI_R
                     /note="color: black; sequence:
                     TCCCAGCCCATTGTTTTCTTCTGCATTACG"
     primer_bind     1655..1684
                     /label=oJML0249 midmScarlet-noBbsI_F
                     /note="color: black; sequence:
                     GTAATGCAGAAGAAAACAATGGGCTGGGAA"
     primer_bind     1747..1760
                     /label=oJML0034 PIGALandingPad-1b_Rev
                     /note="color: black; sequence:
                     TCCACACCCTAACTGACACACATTCCACAGATAACTTCGTATAAAGTATCCTATACGAA
                     GTTATACGCGCCTGCAGGACG"
     primer_bind     1747..1759
                     /label=oLM1247.LP-LM.R4
                     /note="color: black; sequence:
                     GCGGCCGCataacttcgtataggatactttatacgaagttatgaacgcgcctgcaggac
                     "
     primer_bind     complement(1925..1945)
                     /label=oSP199_mCherry_R
                     /note="color: black; sequence: TTACTTGTACAGCTCGTCCATGCC"
     primer_bind     complement(1925..1945)
                     /label=oSP354_mCherry_NheI_R
                     /note="color: black; sequence:
                     GCTAGCttacttgtacagctcgtccatgcc"
     primer_bind     complement(1925..1945)
                     /label=oSP148_mCherry_Gly_Ser_R
                     /note="color: black; sequence:
                     ACCACTAGCCTTACCAGCACTACCAGCACTCTTGTACAGCTCGTCCATGCC"
     primer_bind     complement(1925..1945)
                     /label=oSP296_mCherry2loxStuffer_mCherry_bghpA_R
                     /note="color: black; sequence:
                     CAGATGGCTGGCAACTAGAAGGCACAGTCGttacttgtacagctcgtccatgcc"
     primer_bind     complement(1925..1945)
                     /label=oSP544_GFP_Lenti_R
                     /note="color: black; sequence:
                     acaaattttgtaatccagaggttgattaggatctatttacttgtacagctcgtccatgc
                     c"
     primer_bind     complement(1925..1945)
                     /label=oSP295_2000bp2loxStuffer_mCherry_R
                     /note="color: black; sequence:
                     gataacttcgtataaagtatcctatacgaagttatCttacttgtacagctcgtccatgc
                     c"
     primer_bind     complement(1925..1945)
                     /label=oSP224_2lox_LHM21_Rev
                     /note="color: black; sequence:
                     ctgcagcatatcatggcgtgtaatatgagagacgccttacttgtacagctcgtccatgc
                     c"
     primer_bind     complement(1926..1953)
                     /label=oJML0247 mScarlet-P2A8homol_R
                     /note="color: black; sequence:
                     CCTGCTTCAGCAGGGAGAAGTTAGTCGCGCCTGACCCCTTGTACAGCTCGTCCATGC"
     primer_bind     complement(1926..1947)
                     /label=RB_066_GG
                     /note="color: black; sequence:
                     GCATGGTCTCTTGCCCTTGTACAGCTCGTCCATGC"
     primer_bind     complement(1926..1945)
                     /label=oJML0174
                     /note="color: black; sequence:
                     GTGGTGGAAGACTCAGTACTACTTGTACAGCTCGTCCATGC"
     primer_bind     complement(1926..1945)
                     /label=oJML0066
                     /note="color: black; sequence:
                     GTGGTGGCGGCCGCCTACTTGTACAGCTCGTCCATGC"
     primer_bind     1927..1973
                     /label=oRB_128_P2A-F-XbaI
                     /note="color: black; sequence:
                     catggacgagctgtacaagtctagaggctcaggcgccaccaacttta"
     primer_bind     1937..1965
                     /label=oLM1244.LP-LM.F3
                     /note="color: black; sequence:
                     ccgccaccacctgttccagggatccggaagcggtgccac"
     primer_bind     1945..1971
                     /label=oRB_204-P2A-F-BamHI
                     /note="color: black; sequence:
                     ACTGGGATCCGGAAGCGGTGCCACCAACTT"
     primer_bind     1946..1978
                     /label=oRB_126_P2A-F-BamHI
                     /note="color: black; sequence:
                     cgatggatccggaagcggtgccaccaactttagcttg"
     CDS             1952..2017
                     /codon_start=1
                     /product="2A peptide from porcine teschovirus-1, recoded by
                     Jon Laurent"
                     /label=P2A3
                     /note="2A peptide from porcine teschovirus-1, recoded"
                     /note="color: #993366"
                     /translation="GSGATNFSLLKQAGDVEENPGP"
     primer_bind     1982..2045
                     /label=oJML0245 Cre-P2Amut1homol_F
                     /note="color: black; sequence:
                     TCAAGCAGGCTGGCGACGTCGAGGAGAATCCCGGGCCTATGGCCAATTTACTGACCGTA
                     C"
     primer_bind     1982..2045
                     /label=oJML0130
                     /note="color: black; sequence:
                     TGAAGCAGGCCGGCGACGTGGAGGAGAACCCCGGCCCCATGGCCAATTTACTGACCGTA
                     C"
     primer_bind     2022..2043
                     /label=DT1023F
                     /note="color: black; sequence: tcatggccaatttactgaccgt"
     primer_bind     2023..2045
                     /label=oLM5.NotI-CRE-EBD-tt-F
                     /note="color: black; sequence:
                     GATCGCGGCCGCATGTCCAATTTACTGACCGTAC"
     primer_bind     2023..2042
                     /label=oLM25.413-CRE-F
                     /note="color: black; sequence:
                     gacggtatcgataagcttgatatcgaattcctgcagcccATGTCCAATTTACTGACCG"
     CDS             2024..3052
                     /codon_start=1
                     /product="site-specific recombinase. Recoded to eliminate
                     BamHI site."
                     /label=Cre
                     /note="color: #cc99ff"
                     /translation="MANLLTVHQNLPALPVDATSDEVRKNLMDMFRDRQAFSEHTWKML
                     LSVCRSWAAWCKLNNRKWFPAEPEDVRDYLLYLQARGLAVKTIQQHLGQLNMLHRRSGL
                     PRPSDSNAVSLVMRRIRKENVDAGERAKQALAFERTDFDQVRSLMENSDRCQDIRNLAF
                     LGIAYNTLLRIAEIARIRVKDISRTDGGRMLIHIGRTKTLVSTAGVEKALSLGVTKLVE
                     RWISVSGVADDPNNYLFCRVRKNGVAAPSATSQLSTRALEGIFEATHRLIYGAKDDSGQ
                     RYLAWSGHSARVGAARDMARAGVSIPEIMQAGGWTNVNIVMNYIRNLDSETGAMVRLLE
                     DGD"
     primer_bind     2027..2050
                     /label=oJML0264 Cre-ATGdelete-EcoRI_F
                     /note="color: black; sequence:
                     GTGGTGGAATTCGCCAATTTACTGACCGTACACCAA"
     primer_bind     2028..2048
                     /label=LM118.CRE-EBD.BsaI.F
                     /note="color: black; sequence:
                     ggtctcaaATGTCCAATTTACTGACCGTACACC"
     primer_bind     complement(2154..2172)
                     /label=oSP78_CEGS_MMEJ_Jnctn7R
                     /note="color: black; sequence: CGGCAAACGGACAGAAGCA"
     primer_bind     2208..2232
                     /label=oLM886.Cre.F1
                     /note="color: black; sequence: AATGGTTTCCCGCAGAACCTGAAGA"
     primer_bind     2451..2470
                     /label=DT1096F
                     /note="color: black; sequence: ACCAGGTTCGTTCACTCATG"
     primer_bind     complement(2504..2524)
                     /label=oLM887.Cre.R1
                     /note="color: black; sequence: AGCAATCCCCAGAAATGCCAG"
     primer_bind     2689..2719
                     /label=oJML0140
                     /note="color: black; sequence:
                     GCGATGGATTTCCGTGTCTGGTGTAGCTGAT"
     primer_bind     complement(2689..2719)
                     /label=oJML0141
                     /note="color: black; sequence:
                     ATCAGCTACACCAGACACGGAAATCCATCGC"
     primer_bind     complement(2690..2720)
                     /label=oJML0062
                     /note="color: black; sequence:
                     CATCAGCTACACCAGACACGGAAATCCATCG"
     primer_bind     2690..2720
                     /label=oJML0063
                     /note="color: black; sequence:
                     CGATGGATTTCCGTGTCTGGTGTAGCTGATG"
     primer_bind     2831..2854
                     /label=oLM888.Cre.F2
                     /note="color: black; sequence: CGATTGATTTACGGCGCTAAGGAT"
     primer_bind     2924..2943
                     /label=DT1046F
                     /note="color: black; sequence: CGCGCTGGAGTTTCAATACC"
     primer_bind     complement(3029..3049)
                     /label=oLM889.Cre.R2
                     /note="color: black; sequence: GCCATCTTCCAGCAGGCGCAC"
     primer_bind     3052..3071
                     /label=oLM852.cEBD-FKH1.F_
                     /note="color: black; sequence:
                     AACGTGAACAATTCCTCTCTGAGTCTCGAGCCATCCGCTGGAG"
     primer_bind     3052..3071
                     /label=oLm848.cEBD-WHI5.F
                     /note="color: black; sequence:
                     GGATACCGAAGTGGAGACGTCTCTCGAGCCATCCGCTGGAG"
     CDS             3065..4003
                     /codon_start=1
                     /product="mutated ligand-binding domain of the human
                     estrogen receptor (Feil et al., 1997). Recoded to eliminate
                     XbaI site."
                     /label=ERT2
                     /note="color: #99ccff"
                     /translation="AGDMRAANLWPSPLMIKRSKKNSLALSLTADQMVSALLDAEPPIL
                     YSEYDPTRPFSEASMMGLLTNLADRELVHMINWAKRVPGFVDLTLHDQVHLLECAWLEI
                     LMIGLVWRSMEHPVKLLFAPNLLLDRNQGKCVEGMVEIFDMLLATSSRFRMMNLQGEEF
                     VCLKSIILLNSGVYTFLSSTLKSLEEKDHIHRVLDKITDTLIHLMAKAGLTLQQQHQRL
                     AQLLLILSHIRHMSNKGMEHLYSMKCKNVVPLYDLLLEAADAHRLHAPTSRGGASVEET
                     DQSHLATAGSTSSHSLQKYYITGEAEGFPATA"
     primer_bind     complement(3373..3402)
                     /label=oJML0131
                     /note="color: black; sequence:
                     GGAGCGCCAGACGAGGCCAATCATCAGGATC"
     primer_bind     3376..3400
                     /label=LM120.QC.CRE-EBD.F
                     /note="color: black; sequence: CCTGATGATTGGaCTCGTCTGGCGC"
     primer_bind     complement(3376..3400)
                     /label=LM121.QC.CRE-EBD.R
                     /note="color: black; sequence: GCGCCAGACGAGtCCAATCATCAGG"
     primer_bind     3824..3845
                     /label=oSP560_ERT2_F
                     /note="color: black; sequence: ctctatgacctgctgctggagg"
     primer_bind     complement(3889..3948)
                     /label=oJML0133
                     /note="color: black; sequence:
                     TGCGATGAAGTAGAGCCCGCAGTGGCCAAGTGGCTTTGGTCCGTTTCCTCCACGGATGC
                     C"
     primer_bind     complement(3932..3991)
                     /label=oJML0134
                     /note="color: black; sequence:
                     GAAACCCTCTGCCTCCCCCGTGATGTAATACTTTTGCAAGGAATGCGATGAAGTAGAGC
                     C"
     primer_bind     3975..4004
                     /label=oJML0135
                     /note="color: black; sequence:
                     GGGAGGCAGAGGGTTTCCCTGCCACAGCTTGATGAAGATGAGGCCAACCTTCTATCAGA
                     G"
     primer_bind     complement(3977..4010)
                     /label=oRB_127_ERT2-R-XbaI
                     /note="color: black; sequence:
                     tagctctagaagctgtggcagggaaaccctctgcctc"
     primer_bind     complement(3983..4001)
                     /label=oLM34.EBD-tag_R
                     /note="color: black; sequence:
                     atagcccgcatagtcaggaacatcgtatgggtaaaagatGACTGTGGCAGGGAAACCCT
                     C"
     primer_bind     complement(3987..4017)
                     /label=DT1097R
                     /note="color: black; sequence:
                     cctgagcctctagaagctgtggcagggaaac"
     primer_bind     complement(3990..4049)
                     /label=DT1024R
                     /note="color: black; sequence:
                     ctgcctgcttcagcaggctaaagttggtggcgcctgagccTCTAGAAGCTGTGGCAGGG
                     A"
     primer_bind     3998..4017
                     /label=DT1098F
                     /note="color: black; sequence: acagcttctagaggctcagg"
     primer_bind     4004..4031
                     /label=oRB_128_P2A-F-XbaI
                     /note="color: black; sequence:
                     catggacgagctgtacaagtctagaggctcaggcgccaccaacttta"
     CDS             4010..4075
                     /codon_start=1
                     /product="2A peptide from porcine teschovirus-1, recoded by
                     Jon Laurent"
                     /label=P2A1
                     /note="color: #993366"
                     /translation="GSGATNFSLLKQAGDVEENPGP"
     primer_bind     4016..4029
                     /label=oRB_204-P2A-F-BamHI
                     /note="color: black; sequence:
                     ACTGGGATCCGGAAGCGGTGCCACCAACTT"
     primer_bind     complement(4033..4049)
                     /label=oJML0194
                     /note="color: black; sequence:
                     CTGCCTGCTTCAGCAGGGAGAAGTTAGTCGCGCCTGACCCGGCACCGGGCTTGCGGGT"
     primer_bind     4039..4072
                     /label=oSP555_Puro_iCasp9_F
                     /note="color: black; sequence:
                     gaagcaggcaggcgacgtcgaggagaaccccggc"
     primer_bind     4076..4102
                     /label=oJML0260 Puro-SalI_F
                     /note="color: black; sequence:
                     GTGTGGTCGACATGACCGAGTACAAGCCCACG"
     primer_bind     4081..4102
                     /label=oJML0259 Puro-BamHI_F
                     /note="color: black; sequence:
                     GTGTGGGATCCATGACCGAGTACAAGCCCACG"
     primer_bind     4081..4101
                     /label=oJML0126
                     /note="color: black; sequence:
                     GTGGTGGAAGACTCGAGCATGACCGAGTACAAGCCCAC"
     CDS             4082..4678
                     /codon_start=1
                     /standard_name="PuroR"
                     /product="Streptomyces alboniger Puromycin
                     N-acetyltransferase"
                     /label=PuroR
                     /note="color: #0000ff"
                     /translation="MTEYKPTVRLATRDDVPRAVRTLAAAFADYPATRHTVDPDRHIER
                     VTELQELFLTRVGLDIGKVWVADDGAAVAVWTTPESVEAGAVFAEIGPRMAELSGSRLA
                     AQQQMEGLLAPHRPKEPAWFLATVGVSPDHQGKGLGSAVVLPGVEAAERAGVPAFLETS
                     APRNLPFYERLGFTVTADVEVPEGPRTWCMTRKPGA"
     primer_bind     4082..4102
                     /label=oJML0258 Puro-NcoI_F
                     /note="color: black; sequence:
                     GTGTGCCATGGATGACCGAGTACAAGCCCACG"
     primer_bind     4082..4102
                     /label=oLM854.puro.F
                     /note="color: black; sequence: ATGACCGAGTACAAGCCCACG"
     primer_bind     complement(4223..4246)
                     /label=oSP561_Puro_R
                     /note="color: black; sequence: cgtgaggaagagttcttgcagctc"
     primer_bind     4257..4275
                     /label=oLM487.puro.seq.F2
                     /note="color: black; sequence: TCGACATCGGCAAGGTGTG"
     primer_bind     complement(4366..4392)
                     /label=DT1101R
                     /note="color: black; sequence: gccagccggGaaccgctcaactcggcc"
     primer_bind     4372..4398
                     /label=DT1100F
                     /note="color: black; sequence: gttgagcggttCccggctggccgcgca"
     primer_bind     complement(4393..4412)
                     /label=oLM854.puro.R
                     /note="color: black; sequence: CTTCCATCTGTTGCTGCGCG"
     primer_bind     complement(4567..4577)
                     /label=oJML0083 LandingPadPITCh-3b_Rev
                     /note="color: black; sequence:
                     TTTTGTGATGCTCGTCAGGGGGGCGGAG"
     primer_bind     complement(4661..4716)
                     /label=oJML0194
                     /note="color: black; sequence:
                     CTGCCTGCTTCAGCAGGGAGAAGTTAGTCGCGCCTGACCCGGCACCGGGCTTGCGGGT"
     primer_bind     complement(4661..4679)
                     /label=oJML0127
                     /note="color: black; sequence:
                     CAGCCTGGTCGAACGCAGACGCGGCACCGGGCTTGCGGGT"
     primer_bind     4661..4678
                     /label=oLM1246.LP-LM.F4
                     /note="color: black; sequence:
                     acccgcaagcccggtgccTGAggtacctgaggccaaccttc"
     primer_bind     4677..4698
                     /label=oRB_204-P2A-F-BamHI
                     /note="color: black; sequence:
                     ACTGGGATCCGGAAGCGGTGCCACCAACTT"
     primer_bind     4677..4692
                     /label=oLM1244.LP-LM.F3
                     /note="color: black; sequence:
                     ccgccaccacctgttccagggatccggaagcggtgccac"
     CDS             4679..4744
                     /codon_start=1
                     /product="2A peptide from porcine teschovirus-1"
                     /label=P2A
                     /note="2A peptide from porcine teschovirus-1"
                     /note="color: #993366"
                     /translation="GSGATNFSLLKQAGDVEENPGP"
     primer_bind     complement(4679..4738)
                     /label=oJML0138
                     /note="color: black; sequence:
                     GGGGTTCTCCTCCACGTCGCCGGCCTGCTTCAGCAGGCTGAAGTTGGTGGCGCCGCTGC
                     C"
     primer_bind     4685..4744
                     /label=oJML0139
                     /note="color: black; sequence:
                     GGCGCCACCAACTTCAGCCTGCTGAAGCAGGCCGGCGACGTGGAGGAGAACCCCGGCCC
                     C"
     primer_bind     4707..4740
                     /label=oJML0130
                     /note="color: black; sequence:
                     TGAAGCAGGCCGGCGACGTGGAGGAGAACCCCGGCCCCATGGCCAATTTACTGACCGTA
                     C"
     CDS             4745..6193
                     /codon_start=1
                     /product="Human mini PIGA"
                     /label=hmPIGA
                     /note="color: #00ffff"
                     /translation="ACRGGAGNGHRASATLSRVSPGSLYTCRTRTHNICMVSDFFYPNM
                     GGVESHIYQLSQCLIERGHKVIIVTHAYGNRKGIRYLTSGLKVYYLPLKVMYNQSTATT
                     LFHSLPLLRYIFVRERVTIIHSHSSFSAMAHDALFHAKTMGLQTVFTDHSLFGFADVSS
                     VLTNKLLTVSLCDTNHIICVSYTSKENTVLRAALNPEIVSVIPNAVDPTDFTPDPFRRH
                     DSITIVVVSRLVYRKGIDLLSGIIPELCQKYPDLNFIIGGEGPKRIILEEVRERYQLHD
                     RVRLLGALEHKDVRNVLVQGHIFLNTSLTEAFCMAIVEAASCGLQVVSTRVGGIPEVLP
                     ENLIILCEPSVKSLCEGLEKAIFQLKSGTLPAPENIHNIVKTFYTWRNVAERTEKVYDR
                     VSVEAVLPMDKRLDRLISHCGPVTGYIFALLAVFNFLFLIFLRWMTPDSIIDVAIDATG
                     PRGAWTNNYSHSKRGGENNEISETR"
     primer_bind     4917..4949
                     /label=oSP360_oWZ058_F
                     /note="color: black; sequence:
                     GCCTGATTGAAAGAGGGCATAAGGTTATAATTG"
     primer_bind     complement(5018..5043)
                     /label=oSP48_PIGA_gRNA_2-2_HA2_For_w/o_homology
                     /note="color: black; sequence: gactggttgtacatgactttcagagg"
     primer_bind     5028..5060
                     /label=oSP125_2-2_PCR1_For
                     /note="color: black; sequence:
                     TCATGTACAACCAGTCTACAGCCACGACCCTCTCCTGCAGGtttccataggctccgccc
                     c"
     primer_bind     5028..5052
                     /label=oSP126_2-2_PCR2_For
                     /note="color: black; sequence:
                     atacattatacgaagttatACGCGCCTGCATGAATTCATGTACAACCAGTCTACAGCCA
                     C"
     primer_bind     5041..5060
                     /label=oSP87_PIGA_gRNA_2-2_R
                     /note="color: black; sequence:
                     TTCTAGCTCTAAAACGTCTACAGCCACGACCCTCT"
     primer_bind     complement(5041..5060)
                     /label=oSP86_PIGA_gRNA_2-2_F
                     /note="color: black; sequence:
                     TAATACGACTCACTATAGAGAGGGTCGTGGCTGTAGAC"
     primer_bind     5044..5066
                     /label=oSP51_PIGA_gRNA_2-2_HA1_Rev_w/o_homology
                     /note="color: black; sequence: tacagccacgaccctctttcaca"
     primer_bind     complement(5164..5182)
                     /label=oSP107_gRNA_2-2_R
                     /note="color: black; sequence: AAGCCCCATTGTCTTGGCG"
     primer_bind     5213..5234
                     /label=oSP162_2-5_For_alt
                     /note="color: black; sequence: GGATTTGCTGATGTCAGCTCGG"
     primer_bind     5216..5235
                     /label=oRB_150_hPIGA_F
                     /note="color: black; sequence: TTTGCTGATGTCAGCTCGGT"
     primer_bind     complement(5320..5344)
                     /label=oSP50_PIGA_gRNA_2-5_HA2_For_w/o_homology
                     /note="color: black; sequence: ttcaggattcagtgctgctcttagt"
     primer_bind     5329..5361
                     /label=oSP122_2-5_PCR1_For
                     /note="color: black; sequence:
                     AGCACTGAATCCTGAAATAGTGTCCGTCATTCCCCTGCAGGtttccataggctccgccc
                     c"
     primer_bind     5329..5353
                     /label=oSP124_2-5_PCR2_For
                     /note="color: black; sequence:
                     atacattatacgaagttatACGCGCCTGCATGAATAGCACTGAATCCTGAAATAGTGTC
                     C"
     primer_bind     complement(5342..5363)
                     /label=oSP84_PIGA_gRNA_2-5_F
                     /note="color: black; sequence:
                     TAATACGACTCACTATAGGAATGACGGACACTATTTC"
     primer_bind     5342..5361
                     /label=oSP85_PIGA_gRNA_2-5_R
                     /note="color: black; sequence:
                     TTCTAGCTCTAAAACGAAATAGTGTCCGTCATTCC"
     primer_bind     5345..5370
                     /label=oSP53_PIGA_gRNA_2-5_HA1_Rev_w/o_homology
                     /note="color: black; sequence: atagtgtccgtcattcctaatgctgt"
     primer_bind     complement(5390..5409)
                     /label=oSP361_JB17709_R
                     /note="color: black; sequence: TGCCTTCTAAATGGGTCTGG"
     primer_bind     complement(5584..5603)
                     /label=oRB_151_hPIGA_R
                     /note="color: black; sequence: CCAAAAGACGCACCCTGTCA"
     primer_bind     complement(6161..6202)
                     /label=oRB_129_PIGA-R-KpnI
                     /note="color: black; sequence:
                     acgtggtaccttacctggtttcagatatctcattattctcaccccc"
     primer_bind     complement(6164..6195)
                     /label=oJML0006
                     /note="color: black; sequence:
                     GCAACTAGAAGGCACAGTCGCTACCTGGTTTCAGATATCTCATTATTCTCACC"
     primer_bind     complement(6169..6194)
                     /label=oJML0261 PIGA-XbaI_R
                     /note="color: black; sequence:
                     GTGTGTCTAGACCTGGTTTCAGATATCTCATTATTC"
     primer_bind     6196..6216
                     /label=oLM1246.LP-LM.F4
                     /note="color: black; sequence:
                     acccgcaagcccggtgccTGAggtacctgaggccaaccttc"
     polyA_signal    6203..6608
                     /label=hEIF1pA
                     /note="Human EIF1 poly adenylation signal"
                     /note="color: #a6acb3"
     primer_bind     6203..6224
                     /label=oJML0135
                     /note="color: black; sequence:
                     GGGAGGCAGAGGGTTTCCCTGCCACAGCTTGATGAAGATGAGGCCAACCTTCTATCAGA
                     G"
     primer_bind     6203..6224
                     /label=oJML0175
                     /note="color: black; sequence:
                     GTGGTGGAAGACTCTACTTGAGGCCAACCTTCTATCAGAG"
     primer_bind     complement(6247..6275)
                     /label=oSP563_EF1AlphapA_R
                     /note="color: black; sequence:
                     ctacatgactgatggatcagtttgagatt"
     primer_bind     6508..6526
                     /label=oJML0190
                     /note="color: black; sequence: ACCCACAGCTTCTCAACGG"
     primer_bind     complement(6578..6612)
                     /label=oJML0136
                     /note="color: black; sequence:
                     GTGGTGGAAGACTCTGAATGTCTCAAAAAACAAACGAACAAAAAACCAG"
     primer_bind     complement(6625..6652)
                     /label=oJML0064 CreTU-loxPhomol_Rev
                     /note="color: black; sequence:
                     CCGAGTGAGAGACACAAAAAATTCCAAC"
     primer_bind     complement(6655..6706)
                     /label=oJML0034 PIGALandingPad-1b_Rev
                     /note="color: black; sequence:
                     TCCACACCCTAACTGACACACATTCCACAGATAACTTCGTATAAAGTATCCTATACGAA
                     GTTATACGCGCCTGCAGGACG"
     primer_bind     complement(6656..6706)
                     /label=oLM1247.LP-LM.R4
                     /note="color: black; sequence:
                     GCGGCCGCataacttcgtataggatactttatacgaagttatgaacgcgcctgcaggac
                     "
     primer_bind     6659..6703
                     /label=oSP60_Cre_Rev_ins_413
                     /note="color: black; sequence:
                     tagtggatcccccgggctgcaggACGCGTataacttcgtataatgtatgctatacgaag
                     t"
     primer_bind     6659..6669
                     /label=oRB_075
                     /note="color: black; sequence: ttacgtctgctgcaggcgcg"
     primer_bind     6670..6691
                     /label=oLM731.FAP.3HPRT.F
                     /note="color: black; sequence:
                     AATCGCCTTGCAGCACATCCCCCTTTCGCGAGCTCGAATTCATAACTTCGTATAGCATA
                     C"
     primer_bind     6672..6698
                     /label=oJML0224 Rvec-HTRA1-LIMS1-34homol_For
                     /note="color: black; sequence:
                     ACCTCCTAGGCTCAAGCGATCTCTTGCTTTAGCCATAACTTCGTATAGCATACATTATA
                     C"
     primer_bind     6673..6707
                     /label=oSP282_InsLoxP
                     /note="color: black; sequence:
                     ataacttcgtatagcatacattatacgaagttatTTataacttcgtataggatacttta
                     "
     protein_bind    6673..6706
                     /label=loxP
                     /bound_moiety="Cre recombinase"
                     /note="Cre-mediated recombination occurs in the 8-bp core
                     sequence (GCATACAT)."
                     /note="color: #ff0000; direction: RIGHT"
     primer_bind     6673..6706
                     /label=oSP218
                     /note="color: black; sequence:
                     agtggatcccccgggctgcaggaattataacttcgtataatgtatgctatacgaagtta
                     t"
     primer_bind     complement(6673..6706)
                     /label=oSP218
                     /note="color: black; sequence:
                     agtggatcccccgggctgcaggaattataacttcgtataatgtatgctatacgaagtta
                     t"
     primer_bind     6673..6703
                     /label=oSP340
                     /note="color: black; sequence:
                     cgaaggatctggaggccaccatggtgtcgataacttcgtatagcatacattatacgaag
                     t"
     primer_bind     6673..6703
                     /label=oSP55_EF1_Alpha_For_ins_413
                     /note="color: black; sequence:
                     cggtatcgataagcttgatatcgACGCGTataacttcgtataggatactttatacgaag
                     t"
     primer_bind     6673..6698
                     /label=oJML0228 Rvec-HTRA1-LIMS1-18homol_For
                     /note="color: black; sequence:
                     TTTTCTGCTTCTCACTGCTGAGCAGACACATGTGATAACTTCGTATAGCATACATTATA
                     C"
     primer_bind     6673..6698
                     /label=oJML0256 Rvec-HTRA1-UL80homol_For
                     /note="color: black; sequence:
                     GGGAGAAAGCACCTTCCCAGGATGCGTTGTATTTATAACTTCGTATAGCATACATTATA
                     C"
     primer_bind     complement(6676..6706)
                     /label=oSP60_Cre_Rev_ins_413
                     /note="color: black; sequence:
                     tagtggatcccccgggctgcaggACGCGTataacttcgtataatgtatgctatacgaag
                     t"
     primer_bind     complement(6677..6706)
                     /label=oJML0019 PIGALandingPad-1_Rev
                     /note="color: black; sequence:
                     TCCACACCCTAACTGACACACATTCCACAGATAACTTCGTATAAAGTATCCTATACGAA
                     G"
     primer_bind     6678..6706
                     /label=oJML0082 LandingPadPITCh-3b_For
                     /note="color: black; sequence:
                     TTCGTATAGCATACATTATACGAAGTTATACGCGCCT"
     primer_bind     6679..6706
                     /label=oSP83_CEGS_ori_Sbf1_For
                     /note="color: black; sequence:
                     tcgtatagcatacattatacgaagttatACGCGCCTGCAGGtttccataggctccgccc
                     c"
     primer_bind     6684..6706
                     /label=oSP81_CEGS_Sbf1_For
                     /note="color: black; sequence:
                     tagcatacattatacgaagttatACGCGCCTGCAGGcttggtctgacagttaccaatgc
                     t"
     primer_bind     6688..6706
                     /label=oSP124_2-5_PCR2_For
                     /note="color: black; sequence:
                     atacattatacgaagttatACGCGCCTGCATGAATAGCACTGAATCCTGAAATAGTGTC
                     C"
     primer_bind     6688..6706
                     /label=oSP126_2-2_PCR2_For
                     /note="color: black; sequence:
                     atacattatacgaagttatACGCGCCTGCATGAATTCATGTACAACCAGTCTACAGCCA
                     C"
     primer_bind     complement(6691..6707)
                     /label=oJML0188 LP_Rev
                     /note="color: black; sequence: CTCAGGCAATAACTTCGTATAATG"
     terminator      6747..6840
                     /standard_name="AmpR Terminator"
                     /label=Ter
                     /note="color: #c0c0c0"
     primer_bind     complement(6753..6786)
                     /label=oJML0269 LPv4-Seq_R
                     /note="color: black; sequence:
                     TAATTTAAAAGGATCTAGGTGAAGATCCTTTTTG"
     primer_bind     complement(6823..6850)
                     /label=oJML0270 LPv4-Seq_Rb
                     /note="color: black; sequence:
                     GCATTGGTAACTGTCAGACCAAGTTTAC"
     primer_bind     6828..6851
                     /label=oSP81_CEGS_Sbf1_For
                     /note="color: black; sequence:
                     tagcatacattatacgaagttatACGCGCCTGCAGGcttggtctgacagttaccaatgc
                     t"
     CDS             complement(6841..7701)
                     /standard_name="AmpR"
                     /product="Beta-lactamase"
                     /label=AmpR
                     /note="color: #000000; direction: LEFT"
     primer_bind     6965..7005
                     /label=LM129.QC.Amp.F
                     /note="color: black; sequence:
                     gctgcaatgataccgcgagatccacgctcaccggctccaga"
     primer_bind     6968..7007
                     /label=oJML0067 midAmpR-noBsaI_For
                     /note="color: black; sequence:
                     GCAATGATACCGCGAGATCCACGCTCACCGGCTCCAGATT"
     primer_bind     7035..7045
                     /label=oSP257_DeletionofloxM
                     /note="color: black; sequence:
                     aggtcgacggtatcgataagcttgatatcgGGCTCCGGTGCCCGTCAGTGGGCAGAGCG
                     C"
     primer_bind     7615..7674
                     /label=oJML0029 pCEP-Puro_PIGA-TU-1_Rev
                     /note="color: black; sequence:
                     CACCAGCGTTTCTGGGTGAGCAAAAACAGGAAGGCAAAATGCCGCAAAAAAGGGAATAA
                     G"
     primer_bind     complement(7615..7674)
                     /label=oJML0030 pCEP-Puro_PIGA-TU-2_For
                     /note="color: black; sequence:
                     CTTATTCCCTTTTTTGCGGCATTTTGCCTTCCTGTTTTTGCTCACCCAGAAACGCTGGT
                     G"
     promoter        complement(7702..7806)
                     /gene="bla"
                     /label=AmpR promoter
                     /note="color: #ffffff; direction: LEFT"
     primer_bind     7738..7759
                     /label=oLM486.puro.seq.F1
                     /note="color: black; sequence: gggttattgtctcatgagcgga"
     primer_bind     7790..7809
                     /label=DT425F pRS-origin
                     /note="color: black; sequence: CAAATAGGGGTTCCGCGCAC"
     primer_bind     complement(7813..7832)
                     /label=oJML0044 PIGA-LPv3NoHIS_Rev
                     /note="color: black; sequence:
                     CACACCGCATAGATCCGTCGAGTTCAAGAGGAAAAGGACCCAGGTGGCACTTTTCGGGG
                     A"
     primer_bind     7814..7832
                     /label=oLM862.SMCF.rep.R
                     /note="color: black; sequence:
                     CTTCCGTTGCCCCAGTAGCATCTCTGTCTGGTGACCTTGAccccgaaaagtgccacctg
                     "
     primer_bind     7814..7832
                     /label=oLM447.BACconvert.F
                     /note="color: black; sequence:
                     catatcaccagctcaccgtctttcattgccatacggaattcCCCCGAAAAGTGCCACCT
                     G"
     rep_origin      7909..8497
                     /direction=RIGHT
                     /note="color: #ffcc00"
     primer_bind     complement(8197..8216)
                     /label=oJML0045 pMB1ori-seq_For
                     /note="color: black; sequence: GCTGCGCCTTATCCGGTAAC"
     primer_bind     8197..8216
                     /label=oJML0046 pMB1ori-seq_Rev
                     /note="color: black; sequence: GTTACCGGATAAGGCGCAGC"
     primer_bind     8361..8379
                     /label=oSP164_Bacparts_Rev_alt
                     /note="color: black; sequence: gggtcggaacaggagagcg"
     primer_bind     8400..8423
                     /label=oJML0234 LPseq_Rev
                     /note="color: black; sequence: GAAACGCCTGGTATCTTTATAGTC"
     primer_bind     complement(8408..8467)
                     /label=oJML0018 PIGALandingPad-1_For
                     /note="color: black; sequence:
                     TCACAAAAATCGACGCTCAAGTCAGAGGTGGCGAAACCCGACAGGACTATAAAGATACC
                     A"
     primer_bind     8408..8467
                     /label=oJML0027 PIGALandingPad-5_Rev
                     /note="color: black; sequence:
                     TGGTATCTTTATAGTCCTGTCGGGTTTCGCCACCTCTGACTTGAGCGTCGATTTTTGTG
                     A"
     primer_bind     8418..8438
                     /label=oLM437.H4.R
                     /note="color: black; sequence: ATAGTCCTGTCGGGTTTCGCC"
     primer_bind     8460..8487
                     /label=oJML0083 LandingPadPITCh-3b_Rev
                     /note="color: black; sequence:
                     TTTTGTGATGCTCGTCAGGGGGGCGGAG"
     primer_bind     complement(8473..8497)
                     /label=oJML0053 Ori_For
                     /note="color: black; sequence: TTTCCATAGGCTCCGCCCCCCTGAC"
     primer_bind     complement(8479..8497)
                     /label=oSP125_2-2_PCR1_For
                     /note="color: black; sequence:
                     TCATGTACAACCAGTCTACAGCCACGACCCTCTCCTGCAGGtttccataggctccgccc
                     c"
     primer_bind     complement(8479..8497)
                     /label=oSP122_2-5_PCR1_For
                     /note="color: black; sequence:
                     AGCACTGAATCCTGAAATAGTGTCCGTCATTCCCCTGCAGGtttccataggctccgccc
                     c"
     primer_bind     complement(8479..8497)
                     /label=oSP83_CEGS_ori_Sbf1_For
                     /note="color: black; sequence:
                     tcgtatagcatacattatacgaagttatACGCGCCTGCAGGtttccataggctccgccc
                     c"
     primer_bind     8487..8506
                     /label=oJML0015 pUCori_SeqF
                     /note="color: black; sequence: GCCTATGGAAAAACGCCAGC"
     primer_bind     8538..8557
                     /label=oJML0268 LPv4-Seq_F
                     /note="color: black; sequence: GCTGGCCTTTTGCTCACATG"
     primer_bind     join(8620..8636,1..14)
                     /label=oJML0169 HPRT-PITCh-LP_For
                     /note="color: black; sequence:
                     TACGCGTACGTGTTTGGGCCATGAAGCAACGCGCGCCTCTCAGGTGATAACTTCGTATA
                     G"
     primer_bind     join(8635..8636,1..31)
                     /label=oSP340
                     /note="color: black; sequence:
                     cgaaggatctggaggccaccatggtgtcgataacttcgtatagcatacattatacgaag
                     t"
     primer_bind     complement(join(8636,1..33))
                     /label=oSP291_500bp2loxStuffer_EF1alpha_R
                     /note="color: black; sequence:
                     taacttcgtataaagtatcctatacgaagttatCatggctagagacttatcgaaagcag
                     c"
     primer_bind     join(8636,1..15)
                     /label=oJML0187 LP_For
                     /note="color: black; sequence: CTCAGGTGATAACTTCGTATAGG"
ORIGIN
        1 ataacttcgt ataggatact ttatacgaag ttatacgcgc ctgcagcaga cgtaagtcgg
       61 ggctccggtg cccgtcagtg ggcagagcgc acatcgccca cagtccccga gaagttgggg
      121 ggaggggtcg gcaattgaac cggtgcctag agaaggtggc gcggggtaaa ctgggaaagt
      181 gatgtcgtgt actggctccg cctttttccc gagggtgggg gagaaccgta tataagtgca
      241 gtagtcgccg tgaacgttct ttttcgcaac gggtttgccg ccagaacaca ggtaagtgcc
      301 gtgtgtggtt cccgcgggcc tggcctcttt acgggttatg gcccttgcgt gccttgaatt
      361 acttccacct ggctgcagta cgtgattctt gatcccgagc ttcgggttgg aagtgggtgg
      421 gagagttcga ggccttgcgc ttaaggagcc ccttcgcctc gtgcttgagt tgaggcctgg
      481 cctgggcgct ggggccgccg cgtgcgaatc tggtggcacc ttcgcgcctg tctcgctgct
      541 ttcgataagt ctctagccat ttaaaatttt tgatgacctg ctgcgacgct ttttttctgg
      601 caagatagtc ttgtaaatgc gggccaagat ctgcacactg gtatttcggt ttttggggcc
      661 gcgggcggcg acggggcccg tgcgtcccag cgcacatgtt cggcgaggcg gggcctgcga
      721 gcgcggccac cgagaatcgg acgggggtag tctcaagctg gccggcctgc tctggtgcct
      781 agtctcgcgc cgccgtgtat cgccccgccc tgggcggcaa ggctggcccg gtcggcacca
      841 gttgcgtgag cggaaagatg gccgcttccc ggccctgctg cagggagctc aaaatggagg
      901 acgcggcgct cgggagagcg ggcgggtgag tcacccacac aaaggaaaag ggcctttccg
      961 tcctcagccg tcgcttcatg tgactccacg gagtaccggg cgccgtccag gcacctcgat
     1021 tagttctcga gcttttggag tacgtcgtct ttaggttggg gggaggggtt ttatgcgatg
     1081 gagtttcccc acactgagtg ggtggagact gaagttaggc cagcttggca cttgatgtaa
     1141 ttctccttgg aatttgccct ttttgagttt ggatcttggt tcattctcaa gcctcagaca
     1201 gtggttcaaa gtttttttct tccatttcag gtgtcgtgag agcccatgga tggtgagcaa
     1261 gggcgaggca gtgatcaagg agttcatgcg gttcaaggtg cacatggagg gctccatgaa
     1321 cggccacgag ttcgagatcg agggcgaggg cgagggccgc ccctacgagg gcacccagac
     1381 cgccaagctg aaggtgacca agggtggccc cctgcccttc tcctgggaca tcctgtcccc
     1441 tcagttcatg tacggctcca gggccttcac caagcacccc gccgacatcc ccgactacta
     1501 taagcagtcc ttccccgagg gcttcaagtg ggagcgcgtg atgaacttcg aggacggcgg
     1561 cgccgtgacc gtgacccagg acacctccct ggaggacggc accctgatct acaaggtgaa
     1621 gctccgcggc accaacttcc ctcctgacgg ccccgtaatg cagaagaaaa caatgggctg
     1681 ggaagcgtcc accgagcggt tgtaccccga ggacggcgtg ctgaagggcg acattaagat
     1741 ggccctgcgc ctgaaggacg gcggccgcta cctggcggac ttcaagacca cctacaaggc
     1801 caagaagccc gtgcagatgc ccggcgccta caacgttgac cgcaagttgg acatcacctc
     1861 ccacaacgag gactacaccg tggtggaaca gtacgaacgc tccgagggcc gccactccac
     1921 cggcggcatg gacgagctgt acaagggatc cggaagcggt gccaccaact ttagcttgct
     1981 taagcaggcg ggcgacgtgg aggagaatcc cgggccggaa ttcatggcca atttactgac
     2041 cgtacaccaa aatttgcctg cattaccggt cgatgcaacg agtgatgagg ttcgcaagaa
     2101 cctgatggac atgttcaggg atcgccaggc gttttctgag catacctgga aaatgcttct
     2161 gtccgtttgc cggtcgtggg cggcatggtg caagttgaat aaccggaaat ggtttcccgc
     2221 agaacctgaa gatgttcgcg attatcttct atatcttcag gcgcgcggtc tggcagtaaa
     2281 aactatccag caacatttgg gccagctaaa catgcttcat cgtcggtccg ggctgccacg
     2341 accaagtgac agcaatgctg tttcactggt tatgcggcgc atccgaaaag aaaacgttga
     2401 tgccggtgaa cgtgcaaaac aggctctagc gttcgaacgc actgatttcg accaggttcg
     2461 ttcactcatg gaaaatagcg atcgctgcca ggatatacgt aatctggcat ttctggggat
     2521 tgcttataac accctgttac gtatagccga aattgccagg atcagggtta aagatatctc
     2581 acgtactgac ggtgggagaa tgttaatcca tattggcaga acgaaaacgc tggttagcac
     2641 cgcaggtgta gagaaggcac ttagcctggg ggtaactaaa ctggtcgagc gatggatttc
     2701 cgtgtctggt gtagctgatg atccgaataa ctacctgttt tgccgggtca gaaaaaatgg
     2761 tgttgccgcg ccatctgcca ccagccagct atcaactcgc gccctggaag ggatttttga
     2821 agcaactcat cgattgattt acggcgctaa ggatgactct ggtcagagat acctggcctg
     2881 gtctggacac agtgcccgtg tcggagccgc gcgagatatg gcccgcgctg gagtttcaat
     2941 accggagatc atgcaagctg gtggctggac caatgtaaat attgtcatga actatatccg
     3001 taacctggat agtgaaacag gggcaatggt gcgcctgctg gaagatggcg atctcgagcc
     3061 atctgctgga gacatgagag ctgccaacct ttggccaagc ccgctcatga tcaaacgctc
     3121 taagaagaac agcctggcct tgtccctgac ggccgaccag atggtcagtg ccttgttgga
     3181 tgctgagccc cccatactct attccgagta tgatcctacc agacccttca gtgaagcttc
     3241 gatgatgggc ttactgacca acctggcaga cagggagctg gttcacatga tcaactgggc
     3301 gaagagggtg ccaggctttg tggatttgac cctccatgat caggtccacc ttcttgaatg
     3361 tgcctggcta gagatcctga tgattggcct cgtctggcgc tctatggagc acccagtgaa
     3421 gctactgttt gctcctaact tgctcttgga caggaaccag ggaaaatgtg tagagggcat
     3481 ggtggagatc ttcgacatgc tgctggctac atcatctcgg ttccgcatga tgaatctgca
     3541 aggagaggag tttgtgtgcc tcaaatctat tattttgctt aattctggag tgtacacatt
     3601 tctgtccagc accctgaagt ctctggaaga gaaggaccat atccaccgag tcctggacaa
     3661 gatcacagac actttgatcc acctgatggc caaggcaggc ctgaccctgc aacagcagca
     3721 ccagcggctg gcccagctcc tcctcatcct ctcccacatc aggcacatga gtaacaaagg
     3781 catggagcat ctgtacagca tgaagtgcaa gaacgtggtg cccctctatg acctgctgct
     3841 ggaggcggcg gacgcccacc gcctacatgc gcccactagc cgtggagggg catccgtgga
     3901 ggaaacggac caaagccact tggccactgc gggctctact tcatcgcatt ccttgcagaa
     3961 gtattacatc acgggggagg cagagggttt ccctgccaca gcttctagag gctcaggcgc
     4021 caccaacttt agcctgctga agcaggcagg cgacgtcgag gagaaccccg gccctgtcga
     4081 catgaccgag tacaagccca cggtgcgcct cgccacccgc gacgacgtcc ccagggccgt
     4141 acgcaccctc gccgccgcgt tcgccgacta ccccgccacg cgccacaccg tcgatccgga
     4201 ccgccacatc gagcgggtca ccgagctgca agaactcttc ctcacgcgcg tcgggctcga
     4261 catcggcaag gtgtgggtcg cggacgacgg cgccgcggtg gcggtctgga ccacgccgga
     4321 gagcgtcgaa gcgggggcgg tgttcgccga gatcggcccg cgcatggccg agttgagcgg
     4381 ttcccggctg gccgcgcagc aacagatgga aggcctcctg gcgccgcacc ggcccaagga
     4441 gcccgcgtgg ttcctggcca ccgtcggcgt gtcgcccgac caccagggca agggtctggg
     4501 cagcgccgtc gtgctccccg gagtggaggc ggccgagcgc gccggggtgc ccgccttcct
     4561 ggaaacctcc gcgccccgca acctcccctt ctacgagcgg ctcggcttca ccgtcaccgc
     4621 cgacgtcgag gtgcccgaag gaccgcgcac ctggtgcatg acccgcaagc ccggtgccgg
     4681 cagcggcgcc accaacttca gcctgctgaa gcaggccggc gacgtggagg agaaccccgg
     4741 gcccgcctgt agaggaggag ctgggaatgg ccaccgtgcc tcagctacac tctctcgggt
     4801 tagccctgga agtctttaca catgtagaac ccgtacccat aatatatgca tggtatctga
     4861 ctttttctac ccaaatatgg gaggcgtgga aagccacatt taccagctct ctcagtgcct
     4921 gattgaaaga gggcataagg ttataattgt cacccatgct tatggaaatc gaaaaggcat
     4981 ccgttacctc accagtggcc tcaaagtcta ttacttgcct ctgaaagtca tgtacaacca
     5041 gtctacagcc acgaccctct ttcacagtct gccattgctc aggtacatat ttgttcggga
     5101 gagagtcacg ataatccatt cacatagttc tttttctgct atggcccatg atgctctctt
     5161 ccacgccaag acaatggggc ttcagacagt gttcacggac cattcccttt ttggatttgc
     5221 tgatgtcagc tcggtgctta caaacaagct tctaaccgtg tctctttgtg atacaaacca
     5281 catcatttgt gtgtcttata ctagtaagga aaatactgta ctaagagcag cactgaatcc
     5341 tgaaatagtg tccgtcattc ctaatgctgt agatcctact gacttcactc cagacccatt
     5401 tagaaggcat gatagtataa ctattgttgt tgtcagcaga cttgtttaca gaaaagggat
     5461 cgatttgctt agtggtataa tacctgaact ctgtcagaaa tatccagatt taaatttcat
     5521 aattggagga gagggaccaa agagaatcat tttggaagaa gttcgggaaa gataccagct
     5581 gcatgacagg gtgcgtcttt tgggagcttt agaacacaag gatgttagaa atgtcttagt
     5641 tcaaggacat atttttctga atacctccct tactgaagca ttctgcatgg cgatcgtgga
     5701 agcagccagt tgtggtttac aggttgtaag taccagagtt ggtgggattc ctgaggtgct
     5761 tccagaaaac cttattattt tatgtgagcc ttcagtaaaa tctttgtgtg aaggattgga
     5821 aaaggctatt ttccaactga agtcagggac attgccagct ccagaaaaca tccataacat
     5881 agtaaagact ttctacacct ggaggaatgt tgcagaaaga actgaaaagg tatatgaccg
     5941 ggtatcagtg gaagctgtgt tgccaatgga caaacgactg gacagactta tttctcactg
     6001 cggcccagta acaggctaca tctttgcttt gttggcagtt ttcaacttcc tcttcctcat
     6061 tttcttgaga tggatgactc cagattctat cattgatgtt gcaatagatg ccactgggcc
     6121 acggggtgcc tggactaata actattctca cagtaaaaga gggggtgaga ataatgagat
     6181 atctgaaacc aggtaaggta cctgaggcca accttctatc agagttaaac ttttgacaag
     6241 ggaacaaatc tcaaactgat ccatcagtca tgtagctagc tgtagagctt gcaacttaat
     6301 agcagcagct gcccaatgcc atgtgaagta acaaactggt ttttggtttt tttttcccct
     6361 tcagttttaa tgttatgtgt aatgtattta aacccttatt taaataaaac ttgttttcag
     6421 aaatacctga cttgcagatt atttatatat agtcgatctt gtgcatataa aggaaccata
     6481 gaaatgggca gtggaggatt cgtccacacc cacagcttct caacgggcct gaatttggcc
     6541 aagaaaaacc tttatgagct tgtccctctc tggtcaactg gttttttgtt cgtttgtttt
     6601 ttgagacatt cattgcaata gtgtgttgga attttttgtg tctctcactc ggtgcgtcct
     6661 gcaggcgcgt tcataacttc gtatagcata cattatacga agttattatg cgagacctta
     6721 tacgcacggt ctcaatccgc ggccgcgatt atcaaaaagg atcttcacct agatcctttt
     6781 aaattaaaaa tgaagtttta aatcaatcta aagtatatat gagtaaactt ggtctgacag
     6841 ttaccaatgc ttaatcagtg aggcacctat ctcagcgatc tgtctatttc gttcatccat
     6901 agttgcctga ctccccgtcg tgtagataac tacgatacgg gagggcttac catctggccc
     6961 cagtgctgca atgataccgc gggacccacg ctcaccggct ccagatttat cagcaataaa
     7021 ccagccagcc ggaagggccg agcgcagaag tggtcctgca actttatccg cctccatcca
     7081 gtctattaat tgttgccggg aagctagagt aagtagttcg ccagttaata gtttgcgcaa
     7141 cgttgttgcc attgctacag gcatcgtggt gtcacgctcg tcgtttggta tggcttcatt
     7201 cagctccggt tcccaacgat caaggcgagt tacatgatcc cccatgttgt gcaaaaaagc
     7261 ggttagctcc ttcggtcctc cgatcgttgt cagaagtaag ttggccgcag tgttatcact
     7321 catggttatg gcagcactgc ataattctct tactgtcatg ccatccgtaa gatgcttttc
     7381 tgtgactggt gagtactcaa ccaagtcatt ctgagaatag tgtatgcggc gaccgagttg
     7441 ctcttgcccg gcgtcaatac gggataatac cgcgccacat agcagaactt taaaagtgct
     7501 catcattgga aaacgttctt cggggcgaaa actctcaagg atcttaccgc tgttgagatc
     7561 cagttcgatg taacccactc gtgcacccaa ctgatcttca gcatctttta ctttcaccag
     7621 cgtttctggg tgagcaaaaa caggaaggca aaatgccgca aaaaagggaa taagggcgac
     7681 acggaaatgt tgaatactca tactcttcct ttttcaatat tattgaagca tttatcaggg
     7741 ttattgtctc atgagcggat acatatttga atgtatttag aaaaataaac aaataggggt
     7801 tccgcgcaca tttccccgaa aagtgccacc tgtcatgacc aaaatccctt aacgtgagtt
     7861 ttcgttccac tgagcgtcag accccgtaga aaagatcaaa ggatcttctt gagatccttt
     7921 ttttctgcgc gtaatctgct gcttgcaaac aaaaaaacca ccgctaccag cggtggtttg
     7981 tttgccggat caagagctac caactctttt tccgaaggta actggcttca gcagagcgca
     8041 gataccaaat actgttcttc tagtgtagcc gtagttaggc caccacttca agaactctgt
     8101 agcaccgcct acatacctcg ctctgctaat cctgttacca gtggctgctg ccagtggcga
     8161 taagtcgtgt cttaccgggt tggactcaag acgatagtta ccggataagg cgcagcggtc
     8221 gggctgaacg gggggttcgt gcacacagcc cagcttggag cgaacgacct acaccgaact
     8281 gagataccta cagcgtgagc tatgagaaag cgccacgctt cccgaaggga gaaaggcgga
     8341 caggtatccg gtaagcggca gggtcggaac aggagagcgc acgagggagc ttccaggggg
     8401 aaacgcctgg tatctttata gtcctgtcgg gtttcgccac ctctgacttg agcgtcgatt
     8461 tttgtgatgc tcgtcagggg ggcggagcct atggaaaaac gccagcaacg cggccttttt
     8521 acggttcctg gccttttgct ggccttttgc tcacatgttc tttcctgcgt tatcccctga
     8581 ttctgtggat aaccgtgcgg ccgcccctcg agaccttata cgcacggtct caaacg
//
