Features (pLannotate 1.2.2; 14 found; start..end, strand, type, name):
      1..34      +  protein_bind   lox2272: Cre-mediated recombination occurs in the 8-bp core sequence (GGATACTT). lox2272 sites are compatible with each other, but incompatible with loxP or loxN sites (Lee and Saito, 1988). Cre recombinase
     80..291     +  promoter       EF-1α core promoter: core promoter for human elongation factor EF-1α
    292..401     +  intron         EF-1α intron A (fragment): intron upstream of the start codon of human EF-1α
   1027..1230    +  intron         EF-1α intron A: truncated intron upstream of the start codon of human EF-1α
   1250..1945    +  CDS            mScarlet: mScarlet is a basic (constitutively fluorescent) red fluorescent protein published in 2016, derived from synthetic construct. It has moderate acid sensitivity.
   2028..3052    +  CDS            Cre (fragment): site-specific recombinase Cre is a site-specific recombinase from bacteriophage P1. Recombination occurs at loxP sequences.
   3065..4000    +  CDS            ERT2: mutated ligand-binding domain of the human estrogen receptor (Feil et al., 1997)
   4082..4678    +  CDS            PuroR (fragment): puromycin N-acetyltransferase; pac from Streptomyces; confers resistance to puromycin
   4745..6193    +  CDS            PIGA: PIGA_HUMAN - Experimental evidence at protein level: Swiss-Prot protein existence level 1. Catalytic subunit of the glycosylphosphatidylinositol-N- acetylglucosaminyltransferase (GPI-GnT) complex that catalyzes the transfer of N-acetylglucosamine from UDP-N-acetylglucosamine to phosphatidylinositol and participates in the first step of GPI biosynthesis. From Homo sapiens (Human).
   6609..6647    +  polyA_signal   β-globin poly(A) signal (fragment): rabbit β-globin polyadenylation signal (Gil and Proudfoot, 1987)
   6673..6706    +  protein_bind   loxP: Cre-mediated recombination occurs in the 8-bp core sequence (GCATACAT). Cre recombinase
   6841..7701    -  CDS            AmpR: β-lactamase; bla; confers resistance to ampicillin, carbenicillin, and related antibiotics
   7702..7806    -  promoter       AmpR promoter: bla
   7909..8497    +  rep_origin     ori: high-copy-number ColE1/pMB1/pBR322/pUC origin of replication
>Addgene plasmid #168461 | pLP-PIGA (pLP140) | addgene full sequence | sequence record 362577 | Addgene NGS Result
ATAACTTCGTATAGGATACTTTATACGAAGTTATACGCGCCTGCAGCAGACGTAAGTCGGGGCTCCGGTG
CCCGTCAGTGGGCAGAGCGCACATCGCCCACAGTCCCCGAGAAGTTGGGGGGAGGGGTCGGCAATTGAAC
CGGTGCCTAGAGAAGGTGGCGCGGGGTAAACTGGGAAAGTGATGTCGTGTACTGGCTCCGCCTTTTTCCC
GAGGGTGGGGGAGAACCGTATATAAGTGCAGTAGTCGCCGTGAACGTTCTTTTTCGCAACGGGTTTGCCG
CCAGAACACAGGTAAGTGCCGTGTGTGGTTCCCGCGGGCCTGGCCTCTTTACGGGTTATGGCCCTTGCGT
GCCTTGAATTACTTCCACCTGGCTGCAGTACGTGATTCTTGATCCCGAGCTTCGGGTTGGAAGTGGGTGG
GAGAGTTCGAGGCCTTGCGCTTAAGGAGCCCCTTCGCCTCGTGCTTGAGTTGAGGCCTGGCCTGGGCGCT
GGGGCCGCCGCGTGCGAATCTGGTGGCACCTTCGCGCCTGTCTCGCTGCTTTCGATAAGTCTCTAGCCAT
TTAAAATTTTTGATGACCTGCTGCGACGCTTTTTTTCTGGCAAGATAGTCTTGTAAATGCGGGCCAAGAT
CTGCACACTGGTATTTCGGTTTTTGGGGCCGCGGGCGGCGACGGGGCCCGTGCGTCCCAGCGCACATGTT
CGGCGAGGCGGGGCCTGCGAGCGCGGCCACCGAGAATCGGACGGGGGTAGTCTCAAGCTGGCCGGCCTGC
TCTGGTGCCTAGTCTCGCGCCGCCGTGTATCGCCCCGCCCTGGGCGGCAAGGCTGGCCCGGTCGGCACCA
GTTGCGTGAGCGGAAAGATGGCCGCTTCCCGGCCCTGCTGCAGGGAGCTCAAAATGGAGGACGCGGCGCT
CGGGAGAGCGGGCGGGTGAGTCACCCACACAAAGGAAAAGGGCCTTTCCGTCCTCAGCCGTCGCTTCATG
TGACTCCACGGAGTACCGGGCGCTGTCCAGGCACCTCGATTAGTTCTCGAGCTTTTGGAGTACGTCGTCT
TTAGGTTGGGGGGAGGGGTTTTATGCGATGGAGTTTCCCCACACTGAGTGGGTGGAGACTGAAGTTAGGC
CAGCTTGGCACTTGATGTAATTCTCCTTGGAATTTGCCCTTTTTGAGTTTGGATCTTGGTTCATTCTCAA
GCCTCAGACAGTGGTTCAAAGTTTTTTTCTTCCATTTCAGGTGTCGTGAGAGCCCATGGATGGTGAGCAA
GGGCGAGGCAGTGATCAAGGAGTTCATGCGGTTCAAGGTGCACATGGAGGGCTCCATGAACGGCCACGAG
TTCGAGATCGAGGGCGAGGGCGAGGGCCGCCCCTACGAGGGCACCCAGACCGCCAAGCTGAAGGTGACCA
AGGGTGGCCCCCTGCCCTTCTCCTGGGACATCCTGTCCCCTCAGTTCATGTACGGCTCCAGGGCCTTCAC
CAAGCACCCCGCCGACATCCCCGACTACTATAAGCAGTCCTTCCCCGAGGGCTTCAAGTGGGAGCGCGTG
ATGAACTTCGAGGACGGCGGCGCCGTGACCGTGACCCAGGACACCTCCCTGGAGGACGGCACCCTGATCT
ACAAGGTGAAGCTCCGCGGCACCAACTTCCCTCCTGACGGCCCCGTAATGCAGAAGAAAACAATGGGCTG
GGAAGCGTCCACCGAGCGGTTGTACCCCGAGGACGGCGTGCTGAAGGGCGACATTAAGATGGCCCTGCGC
CTGAAGGACGGCGGCCGCTACCTGGCGGACTTCAAGACCACCTACAAGGCCAAGAAGCCCGTGCAGATGC
CCGGCGCCTACAACGTTGACCGCAAGTTGGACATCACCTCCCACAACGAGGACTACACCGTGGTGGAACA
GTACGAACGCTCCGAGGGCCGCCACTCCACCGGCGGCATGGACGAGCTGTACAAGGGATCCGGAAGCGGT
GCCACCAACTTTAGCTTGCTTAAGCAGGCGGGCGACGTGGAGGAGAATCCCGGGCCGGAATTCATGGCCA
ATTTACTGACCGTACACCAAAATTTGCCTGCATTACCGGTCGATGCAACGAGTGATGAGGTTCGCAAGAA
CCTGATGGACATGTTCAGGGATCGCCAGGCGTTTTCTGAGCATACCTGGAAAATGCTTCTGTCCGTTTGC
CGGTCGTGGGCGGCATGGTGCAAGTTGAATAACCGGAAATGGTTTCCCGCAGAACCTGAAGATGTTCGCG
ATTATCTTCTATATCTTCAGGCGCGCGGTCTGGCAGTAAAAACTATCCAGCAACATTTGGGCCAGCTAAA
CATGCTTCATCGTCGGTCCGGGCTGCCACGACCAAGTGACAGCAATGCTGTTTCACTGGTTATGCGGCGC
ATCCGAAAAGAAAACGTTGATGCCGGTGAACGTGCAAAACAGGCTCTAGCGTTCGAACGCACTGATTTCG
ACCAGGTTCGTTCACTCATGGAAAATAGCGATCGCTGCCAGGATATACGTAATCTGGCATTTCTGGGGAT
TGCTTATAACACCCTGTTACGTATAGCCGAAATTGCCAGGATCAGGGTTAAAGATATCTCACGTACTGAC
GGTGGGAGAATGTTAATCCATATTGGCAGAACGAAAACGCTGGTTAGCACCGCAGGTGTAGAGAAGGCAC
TTAGCCTGGGGGTAACTAAACTGGTCGAGCGATGGATTTCCGTGTCTGGTGTAGCTGATGATCCGAATAA
CTACCTGTTTTGCCGGGTCAGAAAAAATGGTGTTGCCGCGCCATCTGCCACCAGCCAGCTATCAACTCGC
GCCCTGGAAGGGATTTTTGAAGCAACTCATCGATTGATTTACGGCGCTAAGGATGACTCTGGTCAGAGAT
ACCTGGCCTGGTCTGGACACAGTGCCCGTGTCGGAGCCGCGCGAGATATGGCCCGCGCTGGAGTTTCAAT
ACCGGAGATCATGCAAGCTGGTGGCTGGACCAATGTAAATATTGTCATGAACTATATCCGTAACCTGGAT
AGTGAAACAGGGGCAATGGTGCGCCTGCTGGAAGATGGCGATCTCGAGCCATCTGCTGGAGACATGAGAG
CTGCCAACCTTTGGCCAAGCCCGCTCATGATCAAACGCTCTAAGAAGAACAGCCTGGCCTTGTCCCTGAC
GGCCGACCAGATGGTCAGTGCCTTGTTGGATGCTGAGCCCCCCATACTCTATTCCGAGTATGATCCTACC
AGACCCTTCAGTGAAGCTTCGATGATGGGCTTACTGACCAACCTGGCAGACAGGGAGCTGGTTCACATGA
TCAACTGGGCGAAGAGGGTGCCAGGCTTTGTGGATTTGACCCTCCATGATCAGGTCCACCTTCTTGAATG
TGCCTGGCTAGAGATCCTGATGATTGGCCTCGTCTGGCGCTCTATGGAGCACCCAGTGAAGCTACTGTTT
GCTCCTAACTTGCTCTTGGACAGGAACCAGGGAAAATGTGTAGAGGGCATGGTGGAGATCTTCGACATGC
TGCTGGCTACATCATCTCGGTTCCGCATGATGAATCTGCAAGGAGAGGAGTTTGTGTGCCTCAAATCTAT
TATTTTGCTTAATTCTGGAGTGTACACATTTCTGTCCAGCACCCTGAAGTCTCTGGAAGAGAAGGACCAT
ATCCACCGAGTCCTGGACAAGATCACAGACACTTTGATCCACCTGATGGCCAAGGCAGGCCTGACCCTGC
AACAGCAGCACCAGCGGCTGGCCCAGCTCCTCCTCATCCTCTCCCACATCAGGCACATGAGTAACAAAGG
CATGGAGCATCTGTACAGCATGAAGTGCAAGAACGTGGTGCCCCTCTATGACCTGCTGCTGGAGGCGGCG
GACGCCCACCGCCTACATGCGCCCACTAGCCGTGGAGGGGCATCCGTGGAGGAAACGGACCAAAGCCACT
TGGCCACTGCGGGCTCTACTTCATCGCATTCCTTGCAGAAGTATTACATCACGGGGGAGGCAGAGGGTTT
CCCTGCCACAGCTTCTAGAGGCTCAGGCGCCACCAACTTTAGCCTGCTGAAGCAGGCAGGCGACGTCGAG
GAGAACCCCGGCCCTGTCGACATGACCGAGTACAAGCCCACGGTGCGCCTCGCCACCCGCGACGACGTCC
CCAGGGCCGTACGCACCCTCGCCGCCGCGTTCGCCGACTACCCCGCCACGCGCCACACCGTCGATCCGGA
CCGCCACATCGAGCGGGTCACCGAGCTGCAAGAACTCTTCCTCACGCGCGTCGGGCTCGACATCGGCAAG
GTGTGGGTCGCGGACGACGGCGCCGCGGTGGCGGTCTGGACCACGCCGGAGAGCGTCGAAGCGGGGGCGG
TGTTCGCCGAGATCGGCCCGCGCATGGCCGAGTTGAGCGGTTCCCGGCTGGCCGCGCAGCAACAGATGGA
AGGCCTCCTGGCGCCGCACCGGCCCAAGGAGCCCGCGTGGTTCCTGGCCACCGTCGGCGTGTCGCCCGAC
CACCAGGGCAAGGGTCTGGGCAGCGCCGTCGTGCTCCCCGGAGTGGAGGCGGCCGAGCGCGCCGGGGTGC
CCGCCTTCCTGGAAACCTCCGCGCCCCGCAACCTCCCCTTCTACGAGCGGCTCGGCTTCACCGTCACCGC
CGACGTCGAGGTGCCCGAAGGACCGCGCACCTGGTGCATGACCCGCAAGCCCGGTGCCGGCAGCGGCGCC
ACCAACTTCAGCCTGCTGAAGCAGGCCGGCGACGTGGAGGAGAACCCCGGGCCCGCCTGTAGAGGAGGAG
CTGGGAATGGCCACCGTGCCTCAGCTACACTCTCTCGGGTTAGCCCTGGAAGTCTTTACACATGTAGAAC
CCGTACCCATAATATATGCATGGTATCTGACTTTTTCTACCCAAATATGGGAGGCGTGGAAAGCCACATT
TACCAGCTCTCTCAGTGCCTGATTGAAAGAGGGCATAAGGTTATAATTGTCACCCATGCTTATGGAAATC
GAAAAGGCATCCGTTACCTCACCAGTGGCCTCAAAGTCTATTACTTGCCTCTGAAAGTCATGTACAACCA
GTCTACAGCCACGACCCTCTTTCACAGTCTGCCATTGCTCAGGTACATATTTGTTCGGGAGAGAGTCACG
ATAATCCATTCACATAGTTCTTTTTCTGCTATGGCCCATGATGCTCTCTTCCACGCCAAGACAATGGGGC
TTCAGACAGTGTTCACGGACCATTCCCTTTTTGGATTTGCTGATGTCAGCTCGGTGCTTACAAACAAGCT
TCTAACCGTGTCTCTTTGTGATACAAACCACATCATTTGTGTGTCTTATACTAGTAAGGAAAATACTGTA
CTAAGAGCAGCACTGAATCCTGAAATAGTGTCCGTCATTCCTAATGCTGTAGATCCTACTGACTTCACTC
CAGACCCATTTAGAAGGCATGATAGTATAACTATTGTTGTTGTCAGCAGACTTGTTTACAGAAAAGGGAT
CGATTTGCTTAGTGGTATAATACCTGAACTCTGTCAGAAATATCCAGATTTAAATTTCATAATTGGAGGA
GAGGGACCAAAGAGAATCATTTTGGAAGAAGTTCGGGAAAGATACCAGCTGCATGACAGGGTGCGTCTTT
TGGGAGCTTTAGAACACAAGGATGTTAGAAATGTCTTAGTTCAAGGACATATTTTTCTGAATACCTCCCT
TACTGAAGCATTCTGCATGGCGATCGTGGAAGCAGCCAGTTGTGGTTTACAGGTTGTAAGTACCAGAGTT
GGTGGGATTCCTGAGGTGCTTCCAGAAAACCTTATTATTTTATGTGAGCCTTCAGTAAAATCTTTGTGTG
AAGGATTGGAAAAGGCTATTTTCCAACTGAAGTCAGGGACATTGCCAGCTCCAGAAAACATCCATAACAT
AGTAAAGACTTTCTACACCTGGAGGAATGTTGCAGAAAGAACTGAAAAGGTATATGACCGGGTATCAGTG
GAAGCTGTGTTGCCAATGGACAAACGACTGGACAGACTTATTTCTCACTGCGGCCCAGTAACAGGCTACA
TCTTTGCTTTGTTGGCAGTTTTCAACTTCCTCTTCCTCATTTTCTTGAGATGGATGACTCCAGATTCTAT
CATTGATGTTGCAATAGATGCCACTGGGCCACGGGGTGCCTGGACTAATAACTATTCTCACAGTAAAAGA
GGGGGTGAGAATAATGAGATATCTGAAACCAGGTAAGGTACCTGAGGCCAACCTTCTATCAGAGTTAAAC
TTTTGACAAGGGAACAAATCTCAAACTGATCCATCAGTCATGTAGCTAGCTGTAGAGCTTGCAACTTAAT
AGCAGCAGCTGCCCAATGCCATGTGAAGTAACAAACTGGTTTTTGGTTTTTTTTTCCCCTTCAGTTTTAA
TGTTATGTGTAATGTATTTAAACCCTTATTTAAATAAAACTTGTTTTCAGAAATACCTGACTTGCAGATT
ATTTATATATAGTCGATCTTGTGCATATAAAGGAACCATAGAAATGGGCAGTGGAGGATTCGTCCACACC
CACAGCTTCTCAACGGGCCTGAATTTGGCCAAGAAAAACCTTTATGAGCTTGTCCCTCTCTGGTCAACTG
GTTTTTTGTTCGTTTGTTTTTTGAGACATTCATTGCAATAGTGTGTTGGAATTTTTTGTGTCTCTCACTC
GGTGCGTCCTGCAGGCGCGTTCATAACTTCGTATAGCATACATTATACGAAGTTATTATGCGAGACCTTA
TACGCACGGTCTCAATCCGCGGCCGCGATTATCAAAAAGGATCTTCACCTAGATCCTTTTAAATTAAAAA
TGAAGTTTTAAATCAATCTAAAGTATATATGAGTAAACTTGGTCTGACAGTTACCAATGCTTAATCAGTG
AGGCACCTATCTCAGCGATCTGTCTATTTCGTTCATCCATAGTTGCCTGACTCCCCGTCGTGTAGATAAC
TACGATACGGGAGGGCTTACCATCTGGCCCCAGTGCTGCAATGATACCGCGGGACCCACGCTCACCGGCT
CCAGATTTATCAGCAATAAACCAGCCAGCCGGAAGGGCCGAGCGCAGAAGTGGTCCTGCAACTTTATCCG
CCTCCATCCAGTCTATTAATTGTTGCCGGGAAGCTAGAGTAAGTAGTTCGCCAGTTAATAGTTTGCGCAA
CGTTGTTGCCATTGCTACAGGCATCGTGGTGTCACGCTCGTCGTTTGGTATGGCTTCATTCAGCTCCGGT
TCCCAACGATCAAGGCGAGTTACATGATCCCCCATGTTGTGCAAAAAAGCGGTTAGCTCCTTCGGTCCTC
CGATCGTTGTCAGAAGTAAGTTGGCCGCAGTGTTATCACTCATGGTTATGGCAGCACTGCATAATTCTCT
TACTGTCATGCCATCCGTAAGATGCTTTTCTGTGACTGGTGAGTACTCAACCAAGTCATTCTGAGAATAG
TGTATGCGGCGACCGAGTTGCTCTTGCCCGGCGTCAATACGGGATAATACCGCGCCACATAGCAGAACTT
TAAAAGTGCTCATCATTGGAAAACGTTCTTCGGGGCGAAAACTCTCAAGGATCTTACCGCTGTTGAGATC
CAGTTCGATGTAACCCACTCGTGCACCCAACTGATCTTCAGCATCTTTTACTTTCACCAGCGTTTCTGGG
TGAGCAAAAACAGGAAGGCAAAATGCCGCAAAAAAGGGAATAAGGGCGACACGGAAATGTTGAATACTCA
TACTCTTCCTTTTTCAATATTATTGAAGCATTTATCAGGGTTATTGTCTCATGAGCGGATACATATTTGA
ATGTATTTAGAAAAATAAACAAATAGGGGTTCCGCGCACATTTCCCCGAAAAGTGCCACCTGTCATGACC
AAAATCCCTTAACGTGAGTTTTCGTTCCACTGAGCGTCAGACCCCGTAGAAAAGATCAAAGGATCTTCTT
GAGATCCTTTTTTTCTGCGCGTAATCTGCTGCTTGCAAACAAAAAAACCACCGCTACCAGCGGTGGTTTG
TTTGCCGGATCAAGAGCTACCAACTCTTTTTCCGAAGGTAACTGGCTTCAGCAGAGCGCAGATACCAAAT
ACTGTTCTTCTAGTGTAGCCGTAGTTAGGCCACCACTTCAAGAACTCTGTAGCACCGCCTACATACCTCG
CTCTGCTAATCCTGTTACCAGTGGCTGCTGCCAGTGGCGATAAGTCGTGTCTTACCGGGTTGGACTCAAG
ACGATAGTTACCGGATAAGGCGCAGCGGTCGGGCTGAACGGGGGGTTCGTGCACACAGCCCAGCTTGGAG
CGAACGACCTACACCGAACTGAGATACCTACAGCGTGAGCTATGAGAAAGCGCCACGCTTCCCGAAGGGA
GAAAGGCGGACAGGTATCCGGTAAGCGGCAGGGTCGGAACAGGAGAGCGCACGAGGGAGCTTCCAGGGGG
AAACGCCTGGTATCTTTATAGTCCTGTCGGGTTTCGCCACCTCTGACTTGAGCGTCGATTTTTGTGATGC
TCGTCAGGGGGGCGGAGCCTATGGAAAAACGCCAGCAACGCGGCCTTTTTACGGTTCCTGGCCTTTTGCT
GGCCTTTTGCTCACATGTTCTTTCCTGCGTTATCCCCTGATTCTGTGGATAACCGTGCGGCCGCCCCTCG
AGACCTTATACGCACGGTCTCAAACG
